>Addgene plasmid #244327 | pAAVLINKv1-pCALM1-Cre-3'-CLASP1-FLAG | addgene full sequence | sequence record 491875 | Addgene NGS Result
CCTGCAGGCAGCTGCGCGCTCGCTCGCTCACTGAGGCCGCCCGGGCGTCGGGCGACCTTTGGTCGCCCGG
CCTCAGTGAGCGAGCGAGCGCGCAGAGAGGGAGTGGCCAACTCCATCACTAGGGGTTCCTGCGGCCGCAC
GCGTCGCTCTGCGCGAGGCGGCTCCGCCGCGGCGGAGGGATACGGCGCACCATATATATATCGCGGGGCG
CAGACTCGCGCTCCGGCAGTGGTGCTGGGAGTGTCGTGGACGCCGTGCCGTTACTCGTACGCCACCATGT
CCAATTTACTGACCGTACACCAAAATTTGCCTGCATTACCGGTCGATGCAACGAGTGATGAGGTTCGCAA
GAACCTGATGGACATGTTCAGGGATCGCCAGGCGTTTTCTGAGCATACCTGGAAAATGCTTCTGTCCGTT
TGCCGGTCGTGGGCGGCATGGTGCAAGTTGAATAACCGGAAATGGTTTCCCGCAGAACCTGAAGATGTTC
GCGATTATCTTCTATATCTTCAGGCGCGCGGTCTGGCAGTAAAAACCATCCAGCAACATTTGGGCCAGCT
AAACATGCTTCATCGTCGGTCCGGGCTGCCACGACCAAGTGACAGCAATGCTGTTTCACTGGTTATGCGG
CGGATCCGAAAAGAAAACGTTGATGCCGGTGAACGTGCAAAACAGGCTCTAGCGTTCGAACGCACTGATT
TCGACCAGGTTCGTTCACTCATGGAAAATAGCGATCGCTGCCAGGATATACGTAATCTGGCATTTCTGGG
GATTGCTTATAACACCCTGTTACGTATAGCCGAAATTGCCAGGATCAGGGTTAAAGATATCTCACGTACT
GACGGTGGGAGAATGTTAATCCATATTGGCAGAACGAAAACGCTGGTTAGCACCGCAGGTGTAGAGAAGG
CACTTAGCCTGGGGGTAACTAAACTGGTCGAGCGATGGATTTCCGTCTCTGGTGTAGCTGATGATCCGAA
TAACTACCTGTTTTGCCGGGTCAGAAAAAATGGTGTTGCCGCGCCATCTGCCACCAGCCAGCTATCAACT
CGCGCCCTGGAAGGGATTTTTGAAGCAACTCATCGATTGATTTACGGCGCTAAGGATGACTCTGGTCAGA
GATACCTGGCCTGGTCTGGACACAGTGCCCGTGTCGGAGCCGCGCGAGATATGGCCCGCGCTGGAGTTTC
AATACCGGAGATCATGCAAGCTGGTGGCTGGACCAATGTAAATATTGTAATGAACTATATCCGTAACCTG
GATAGTGAAACAGGGGCAATGGTGCGCCTGCTGGAAGATGGCGATTAGGTAAGTATCAAGGTTACAAGAC
AGGTTTAAGGAGACCAATAACTAGTATAACTTCGTATAGGATACTTTATAGCAATTTATGAAACTGGGCT
TGTCGAGACAGAGAAGACTCTTGCGTTTCTGATAGGCACCTATTGGTCTTACTGACATCCACTTTGCCTT
TCTCTCCACAGGGCTTCTGGGCCTGCAGAACTTACTGAAGAGCCAAAGAACACTGAGTCGAGTTGAACTG
AAAAGGTTGTGTGAGATCTTCACTCGGATGTTTGCTGACCCTCATAGCAAGAGAGTTTTCAGTATGTTTT
TGGAGACTCTTGTGGATTTTATAATAATTCATAAGGATGATTTACAAGACTGGCTTTTTGTTCTTCTCAC
ACAATTACTTAAGAAAATGGGAGCAGATTTACTTGGATCTGTGCAAGCAAAAGTTCAAAAGGCTCTAGAT
GTCACAAGGGACTCCTTTCCATTTGATCAACAATTTAACATTTTGATGAGATTTATTGTGGATCAAACTC
AAACTCCAAACCTCAAGGTCAAAGTTGCAATCCTGAAATACATTGAGTCTCTGGCCAGACAGATGGATCC
AACAGATTTTGTAAACTCTAGTGAGACAAGGCTTGCTGTTTCTAGAATCATAACCTGGACAACAGAACCA
AAGAGTTCAGACGTGAGAAAGGCAGCACAGATTGTGCTAATCTCTCTGTTTGAATTGAATACTCCTGAAT
TTACCATGTTACTTGGTGCCTTGCCAAAAACATTCCAGGATGGTGCCACCAAACTCCTGCACAACCACCT
CAAGAATTCCAGTAACACCAGTGTGGGCTCTCCAAGCAATACGATTGGCCGGACGCCCTCCCGACACACC
AGCAGCAGGACCAGCCCCCTGACCTCACCCACCAACTGTTCCCATGGGGGTCTGTCTCCAAGTCGGTTAT
GGGGTTGGAGTGCCGACGGGTTAGCGAAGCACCCACCTCCCTTTTCTCAGCCTAACTCCATCCCCACCGC
TCCCTCCCACAAGGCTCTCAGGCGCTCTTACTCTCCCAGCATGCTGGACTATGATACAGAGAACCTGAAC
TCTGAAGAAATCTATAGTTCTCTACGTGGAGTTACAGAAGCCATTGAAAAGTTTAGTTTTCGAAGCCAAG
AAGATCTGAATGAGCCAATTAAACGAGATGGCAAAAAGGAGTGTGATATTGTGTCCCGCGATGGGGGCGC
TGCCTCCCCTGCCACTGAGGGCCGGGGGGGTAGTGAAGTAGAAGGAGGCCGGACAGCTCTGGATAACAAG
ACCTCACTACTCAACACCCAGCCTCCGCGCGCCTTCCCGGGGCCGCGGGCGCGAGACTACAACCCGTACC
CCTACTCAGATGCCATCAACACCTACGACAAGACCGCCCTGAAAGAGGCTGTGTTCGATGACGACATGGA
GCAGCTTCGAGACGTGCCCATCGACCATTCTGACCTGGTGGCTGACCTTCTGAAAGAGCTGTCCAACCAC
AATGAGCGAGTGGAGGAACGGAAGGGAGCCCTGCTGGAGCTGCTCAAGATCACGCGGGAAGACAGCCTTG
GTGTCTGGGAGGAGCACTTCAAGACCATTCTGCTCCTGCTGCTGGAGACCCTTGGAGACAAAGACCATTC
AATTCGAGCACTGGCGTTAAGAGTTTTGAGGGAAATTCTGAGAAATCAACCAGCAAGATTTAAAAACTAC
GCCGAGCTGACGATTATGAAGACTCTGGAAGCCCACAAAGACTCCCATAAGGAGGTGGTGAGAGCGGCTG
AGGAGGCTGCGTCCACACTGGCCAGTTCCATCCACCCGGAGCAGTGCATCAAGGTGCTCTGCCCCATCAT
CCAGACGGCCGACTACCCCATCAACCTTGCTGCCATCAAGATGCAGACCAAAGTCGTCGAGAGGATCGCA
AAGGAGTCATTGCTGCAGCTCCTTGTCGACATCATCCCAGGCTTGCTGCAGGGTTATGACAACACCGAAA
GTAGTGTGCGTAAGGCCAGCGTGTTTTGCTTAGTGGCAATTTATTCCGTAATCGGAGAAGACCTGAAACC
TCACCTTGCACAGCTCACAGGGAGCAAGATGAAGCTACTAAACTTATACATAAAGAGGGCCCAGACCACC
AACAGCAACAGCAGCTCCTCCTCCGATGTCTCCACGCACAGCTGTACAGACTACAAAGACCATGACGGTG
ATTATAAAGATCATGACATCGACTACAAGGATGACGATGACAAGTAACTCGAGATAATCAACCTCTGGAT
TACAAAATTTGTGAAAGATTGACTGGTATTCTTAACTATGTTGCTCCTTTTACGCTATGTGGATACGCTG
CTTTAATGCCTTTGTATCATGCTATTGCTTCCCGTATGGCTTTCATTTTCTCCTCCTTGTATAAATCCTG
GTTAGTTCTTGCCACGGCGGAACTCATCGCCGCCTGCCTTGCCCGCTGCTGGACAGGGGCTCGGCTGTTG
GGCACTGACAATTCCGTGGTGTTTATTTGTGAAATTTGTGATGCTATTGCTTTATTTGTAACCATCTAGC
TTTATTTGTGAAATTTGTGATGCTATTGCTTTATTTGTAACCATTATAAGCTGCAATAAACAAGTTAACA
ACAACAATTGCATTCATTTTATGTTTCAGGTTCAGGGGGAGATGTGGGAGGTTTTTTAAAGATCTGGAGA
CCGGTGTGGCACGTGCGGACCGAGCGGCCGCAGGAACCCCTAGTGATGGAGTTGGCCACTCCCTCTCTGC
GCGCTCGCTCGCTCACTGAGGCCGGGCGACCAAAGGTCGCCCGACGCCCGGGCTTTGCCCGGGCGGCCTC
AGTGAGCGAGCGAGCGCGCAGCTGCCTGCAGGGGCGCCTGATGCGGTATTTTCTCCTTACGCATCTGTGC
GGTATTTCACACCGCATA
[95 nt withheld, positions 4219-4313]
T
[46 nt withheld, positions 4315-4360]
C
[141 nt withheld, positions 4362-4502]
CCTTTGACGTTGGAGTCCACGTTCTTT
[37 nt withheld, positions 4530-4566]
ACTCTATCTCGGGCTATTCTTTTGATTTATAAGGGATTTTGCCGATTTCGGTCTATTGGTTAAAAAATGA
GCTGATTTAACAAAAATTTAACGCGAATTTTAACAAAATATTAACGTTTACAATTTTATGGTGCACTCTC
AGTACAATCTGCTCTGATGCCGCATAGTTAAGCCAGCCCCGACACCCGCCAACACCCGCTGACGCGCCCT
GACGGGCTTGTCTGCTCCCGGCATCCGCTTACAGACAAGCTGTGACCGTCTCCGGGAGCTGCATGTGTCA
GAGGTTTTCACCGTCATCACCGAAACGCGCGAGACGAAAGGGCCTCGTGATACGCCTATTTTTATAGGTT
AATGTCATGATAATAATGGTTTCTTAGACGTCAGGTGGCACTTTTCGGGGAAATGTGCGCGGAACCCCTA
TTTGTTTATTTTTCTAAATACATTCAAATATGTATCCGCTCATGAGACAATAACCCTGATAAATGCTTCA
ATAATATTGAAAAAGGAAGAGTATGAGTATTCAACATTTCCGTGTCGCCCTTATTCCCTTTTTTGCGGCA
TTTTGCCTTCCTGTTTTTGCTCACCCAGAAACGCTGGTGAAAGTAAAAGATGCTGAAGATCAGTTGGGTG
CACGAGTGGGTTACATCGAACTGGATCTCAACAGCGGTAAGATCCTTGAGAGTTTTCGCCCCGAAGAACG
TTTTCCAATGATGAGCACTTTTAAAGTTCTGCTATGTGGCGCGGTATTATCCCGTATTGACGCCGGGCAA
GAGCAACTCGGTCGCCGCATACACTATTCTCAGAATGACTTGGTTGAGTACTCACCAGTCACAGAAAAGC
ATCTTACGGATGGCATGACAGTAAGAGAATTATGCAGTGCTGCCATAACCATGAGTGATAACACTGCGGC
CAACTTACTTCTGACAACGATCGGAGGACCGAAGGAGCTAACCGCTTTTTTGCACAACATGGGGGATCAT
GTAACTCGCCTTGATCGTTGGGAACCGGAGCTGAATGAAGCCATACCAAACGACGAGCGTGACACCACGA
TGCCTGTAGCAATGGCAACAACGTTGCGCAAACTATTAACTGGCGAACTACTTACTCTAGCTTCCCGGCA
ACAATTAATAGACTGGATGGAGGCGGATAAAGTTGCAGGACCACTTCTGCGCTCGGCCCTTCCGGCTGGC
TGGTTTATTGCTGATAAATCTGGAGCCGGTGAGCGTGGGTCTCGCGGTATCATTGCAGCACTGGGGCCAG
ATGGTAAGCCCTCCCGTATCGTAGTTATCTACACGACGGGGAGTCAGGCAACTATGGATGAACGAAATAG
ACAGATCGCTGAGATAGGTGCCTCACTGATTAAGCATTGGTAACTGTCAGACCAAGTTTACTCATATATA
CTTTAGATTGATTTAAAACTTCATTTTTAATTTAAAAGGATCTAGGTGAAGATCCTTTTTGATAATCTCA
TGACCAAAATCCCTTAACGTGAGTTTTCGTTCCACTGAGCGTCAGACCCCGTAGAAAAGATCAAAGGATC
TTCTTGAGATCCTTTTTTTCTGCGCGTAATCTGCTGCTTGCAAACAAAAAAACCACCGCTACCAGCGGTG
GTTTGTTTGCCGGATCAAGAGCTACCAACTCTTTTTCCGAAGGTAACTGGCTTCAGCAGAGCGCAGATAC
CAAATACTGTTCTTCTAGTGTAGCCGTAGTTAGGCCACCACTTCAAGAACTCTGTAGCACCGCCTACATA
CCTCGCTCTGCTAATCCTGTTACCAGTGGCTGCTGCCAGTGGCGATAAGTCGTGTCTTACCGGGTTGGAC
TCAAGACGATAGTTACCGGATAAGGCGCAGCGGTCGGGCTGAACGGGGGGTTCGTGCACACAGCCCAGCT
TGGAGCGAACGACCTACACCGAACTGAGATACCTACAGCGTGAGCTATGAGAAAGCGCCACGCTTCCCGA
AGGGAGAAAGGCGGACAGGTATCCGGTAAGCGGCAGGGTCGGAACAGGAGAGCGCACGAGGGAGCTTCCA
GGGGGAAACGCCTGGTATCTTTATAGTCCTGTCGGGTTTCGCCACCTCTGACTTGAGCGTCGATTTTTGT
GATGCTCGTCAGGGGGGCGGAGCCTATGGAAAAACGCCAGCAACGCGGCCTTTTTACGGTTCCTGGCCTT
TTGCTGGCCTTTTGCTCACATGT
Features (pLannotate 1.2.2; 20 found; start..end, strand, type, name):
     12..39      +  repeat_region  AAV2 ITR (fragment): inverted terminal repeat of adeno-associated virus serotype 2 inverted
     68..95      +  repeat_region  AAV2 ITR (fragment): inverted terminal repeat of adeno-associated virus serotype 2 inverted
    277..1305    +  CDS            cre: RECR_BPP1 - Experimental evidence at protein level: Swiss-Prot protein existence level 1. Catalyzes site-specific recombination between two 34-base- pair LOXP sites. Its role is to maintain the phage genome as a monomeric unit-copy plasmid in the lysogenic state. From Escherichia phage P1 (Bacteriophage P1).
   1309..1349    +  intron         chimeric intron (fragment): chimera between introns from human β-globin and immunoglobulin heavy chain genes
   1356..1380    +  protein_bind   lox2272 (fragment): Cre-mediated recombination occurs in the 8-bp core sequence (GGATACTT). lox2272 sites are compatible with each other, but incompatible with loxP or loxN sites (Lee and Saito, 1988). Cre recombinase
   1390..1481    +  intron         chimeric intron (fragment): chimera between introns from human β-globin and immunoglobulin heavy chain genes
   1481..3472    +  CDS            CLASP1 (fragment): CLAP1_HUMAN - Also known as KIAA0622, MAST1. Experimental evidence at protein level: Swiss-Prot protein existence level 1. Microtubule plus-end tracking protein that promotes the stabilization of dynamic microtubules. Involved in the nucleation of noncentrosomal microtubules originating from the trans-Golgi network (TGN). Required for the polarization of the cytoplasmic microtubule arrays in migrating cells towards the leading edge of the cell. May act at the cell cortex to enhance the frequency of rescue of depolymerizing microtubules by attaching their plus-ends to cortical platforms compose
   3479..3544    +  CDS            3xFLAG: three tandem FLAG® epitope tags, followed by an enterokinase cleavage site
   3556..3713    +  misc_feature   WPRE (fragment): woodchuck hepatitis virus posttranscriptional regulatory element
   3719..3803    +  misc_feature   WPRE (fragment): woodchuck hepatitis virus posttranscriptional regulatory element
   3802..3845    -  polyA_signal   SV40 poly(A) signal (fragment): SV40 polyadenylation signal
   3849..3916    -  polyA_signal   SV40 poly(A) signal (fragment): SV40 polyadenylation signal
   4022..4162    +  repeat_region  AAV2 ITR: inverted terminal repeat of adeno-associated virus serotype 2 inverted
   4167..4218    -  misc_feature   bom (fragment): basis of mobility region from pBR322
   4237..4692    +  rep_origin     f1 ori (sequence partly withheld): f1 bacteriophage origin of replication; arrow indicates direction of (+) strand synthesis
   4693..4742    -  misc_feature   bom (fragment): basis of mobility region from pBR322
   4844..4879    -  CDS            rop (fragment): Rop protein, which maintains plasmids at low copy number; rop
   4974..5078    +  promoter       AmpR promoter: bla
   5079..5939    +  CDS            AmpR: β-lactamase; bla; confers resistance to ampicillin, carbenicillin, and related antibiotics
   6110..6698    +  rep_origin     ori: high-copy-number ColE1/pMB1/pBR322/pUC origin of replication
