[The description below was written by a language model from this plasmid's Addgene catalogue record and pLannotate feature annotations shown in this document.]
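Description:
pAAVLINKv1-pCALM1-Cre-3'-CLASP1-FLAG is an AAV transfer plasmid built on the pAAV-MCS2 backbone. It serves as the 3' half of an AAVLINK pair, a DNA-recombination approach for delivering cargos too large for a single AAV genome. It is propagated in E. coli through a high-copy ColE1/pUC-type origin with ampicillin selection (AmpR with its own promoter). An f1 origin is also present, and the recorded growth strain is a recombination-deficient host of the kind commonly used to preserve ITRs. AAV2 inverted terminal repeats bracket the payload. The 5' ITR is annotated only as short fragments, whereas the 3' ITR is detected in full.

Between the ITRs, the catalogue lists a CALM1 promoter, although the feature table does not annotate it; it presumably lies in the short unannotated stretch upstream of the first coding sequence. That sequence is a complete Cre recombinase ORF. It is followed by a lox2272 site embedded between fragments of a chimeric β-globin/immunoglobulin intron, then by a partial coding sequence of about 2 kb for human CLASP1, a microtubule plus-end tracking protein that stabilizes dynamic microtubules. This fragment is fused at its C terminus to 3xFLAG and is followed by WPRE fragments and an SV40 polyadenylation signal.

The layout suggests that Cre expressed from this vector recombines its lox2272 site with a matching site on a partner 5' vector that carries the upstream part of CLASP1. The lox scar would then sit within an intron and be spliced out, giving a full-length FLAG-tagged transcript. The record does not spell out this mechanism or identify the partner vector, and it refers to the associated publication for the corresponding constructs.
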