Addgene plasmid #244327: pAAVLINKv1-pCALM1-Cre-3'-CLASP1-FLAG
Purpose: 3' AAVLINK plasmid for CLASP1 expression
Depositing lab: Zhonghua Lu. Depositing organization: Shenzhen Institute of Advanced Technology (SIAT), Chinese Academy of Sciences. Publication: AAVLINK: A potent DNA-recombination method for large cargo delivery in gene therapy. Lin J, Lin Y, Liu N, Cao W, Zhang J, Wen S, Zhang Y, Liao W, Hong Z, Lin Y, Liu Q, Liu H, Li Q, Chen B, Li M, Luo Z, Yang L, Yang Y, Zheng SH, Wang Y, Chu H, Hu Y, Qin Y, Luo BX, Tian S, Chen Y, Yan T, Yang L, Wang H, Liu T, Jiang Y, Lu Z. Cell. 2026 Feb 5;189(3):969-986.e17. doi: 10.1016/j.cell.2025.12.039. Epub 2026 Jan 27. PubMed 41605211.
Backbone
  Vector backbone: pAAV-MCS2
  Backbone manufacturer: Steve Jackson (Addgene # 46954)
  Vector type: AAV
Growth in bacteria
  Bacterial resistance: Ampicillin, 100 μg/mL
  Growth temperature: 37°C
  Growth strain: NEB Stable
  Copy number: High Copy
Gene/Insert
  Gene/Insert name: CLASP1
  Species: H. sapiens (human)
  Entrez Gene: CLASP1 (a.k.a. MAST1)
  Promoter: pCALM1
  Tag / fusion protein: FLAG (C terminal on insert)
  Cloning method: Restriction Enzyme; 5′ cloning site unknown (unknown if destroyed)
Terms and licenses: Academic/Nonprofit Terms; Industry Terms: Not Available to Industry
Depositor comments: See publication for corresponding AAV Link vectors.
How to cite: pAAVLINKv1-pCALM1-Cre-3'-CLASP1-FLAG was a gift from Zhonghua Lu (Addgene plasmid # 244327 ; http://n2t.net/addgene:244327 ; RRID:Addgene_244327)
